>Addgene plasmid #147658 | pAc5.1B-EGFP-DmPAN3-L676EG683E-del460-465_U | depositor full sequence | sequence record 290105 | Full Sequence
CTTCAAGGAATTAATTCTATATTCTAAAAACACAAATGATACTTCTAAAAAAAATCATGAATGGCATCAA
CTCTGAATCAAATCTTTGCAGATGCACCTACTTCTCATTTCCACTGTCACATCATTTTTCCAGATCTCGC
TGCCTGTTATGTGGCCCACAAACCAAGACACGTTTTATGGCCATTAAAGCTGGCTGATCGTCGCCAAACA
CCAAATACATATCAATATGTACATTCGAGAAAGAAGCGATCAAAGAAGCGTCTTCGGGCGAGTAGGAGAA
TGCGGAGGAGAAGGAGAACGAGCTGATCTAGTATCTCTCCACAATCCAATGCCAACTGACCAACTGGCCA
TATTCGGAGCAATTTGAAGCCAATTTCCATCGCCTGGCGATCGCTCCATTCTTGGCTATATGTTTTTCAC
CGTTCCCGGGGCCATTTTCAAAGACTCGTCGGTAAGATAAGATTGTGTCACTCGCTGTCTCTCTTCATTT
GTCGAAGAATGCTGAGGAATTTCGCGATGACGTCGGCGAGTATTTTGAAGAATGAGAATAATTTGTATTT
ATACGAAAATCAGTTAGTGGAATTTTCTACAAAAACATGTTATCTATAGATAATTTTGTTGCAAAATATG
TTGACTATGACAAAGATTGTATGTATATACCTTTAATGTATTCTCATTTTCTTATGTATTTATAATGGCA
ATGATGATACTGATGATATTTTAAGATGATGCCAGACCACAGGCTGATTTCTGCGTCTTTTGCCGAACGC
AGTGCATGTGCGGTTGTTGTTTTTTGGAATAGTTTCAATTTTCGGACTGTCCGCTTTGATTTCAGTTTCT
TGGCTTATTCAAAAAGCAAAGTAAAGCCAAAAAAGCGAGATGGCAATACCAAATGCGGCAAAACGGTAGT
GGAAGGAAAGGGGTGCGGGGCAGCGGAAGGAAGGGTGGGGCGGGGCGTGGCGGGGTCTGTGGCTGGGCGC
GACGTCACCGACGTTGGAGCCACTCCTTTGACCATGTGTGCGTGTGTGTATTATTCGTGTCTCGCCACTC
GCCGGTTGTTTTTTTCTTTTTATCTCGCTCTCTCTAGCGCCATCTCGTACGCATGCTCAACGCACCGCAT
GTTGCCGTGTCCTTTATGCGTCATTTTGGCTCGAAATAGGCAATTATTTAAACAAAGATTAGTCAACGAA
AACGCTAAAATAAATAAGTCTACAATATGGTTACTTATTGCCATGTGTGTGCAGCCAACGATAGCAACAA
AAGCAACAACACAGTGGCTTTCCCTCTTTCACTTTTTGTTTGCAAGCGCGTGCGAGCAAGACGGCACGAC
CGGCAAACGCAATTACGCTGACAAAGAGCAGACGAAGTTTTGGCCGAAAAACATCAAGGCGCCTGATACG
AATGCATTTGCAATAACAATTGCGATATTTAATATTGTTTATGAAGCTGTTTGACTTCAAAACACACAAA
AAAAAAAATAAAACAAATTATTTGAAAGAGAATTAGGAATCGGACAGCTTATCGTTACGGGCTAACAGCA
CACCGAGACGAAATAGCTTACCTGACGTCACAGCCTCTGGAAGAACTGCCGCCAAGCAGAGAGAGAGAGA
AAAAGAGGGAGAGCAGCTTAGACCGCATGTGCTTGTGTGTGAGGCGTCTCTCTCTTCGTCTCCTGTTTGC
GCAAACGCATAGACTGCACTGAGAAAATCGATTACCTATTTTTTATGAATGAATATTTGCACTATTACTA
TTCAAAACTATTAAGATAGCAATCACATTCAATAGCCAAATACTATACCACCTGAGCGATGCAACGAAAT
GATCAATTTGAGCAAAAATGCTGCATATTTAGGACGGCATCATTATAGAAATGCTTCTTGCTGTGTACTT
TTCTCTCGTCTGGCAGCTGTTTCGCCGTTATTGTTAAAACCGGCTTAAGTTAGGTGTGTTTTCTACGACT
AGTGATGCCCCTACTAGAAGATGTGTGTTGCACAAATGTCCCTGAATAACCAATTTGAAGTGCAGATAGC
AGTAAACGTAAGCTAATATGAATATTATTTAACTGTAATGTTTTAATATCGCTGGACATTACTAATAAAC
CCACTATAAACACATGTACATATGTATGTTTTGGCATACAATGAGTAGTTGGGGAAAAAATGTGTAAAAG
CACCGTGACCATCACAGCATAAAGATAACCAGCTGAAGTATCGAATATGAGTAACCCCCAAATTGAATCA
CATGCCGCAACTGATAGGACCCATGGAAGTACACTCTTCATGGCGATATACAAGACACACACAAGCACGA
ACACCCAGTTGCGGAGGAAATTCTCCGTAAATGAAAACCCAATCGGCGAACAATTCATACCCATATATGG
TAAAAGTTTTGAACGCGACTTGAGAGCGGAGAGCATTGCGGCTGATAAGGTTTTAGCGCTAAGCGGGCTT
TATAAAACGGGCTGCGGGACCAGTTTTCATATCACTACCGTTTGAGTTCTTGTGCTGTGTGGATACTCCT
CCCGACACAAAGCCGCTCCATCAGCCAGCAGTCGTCTAATCCAGAGACCCCGGATCGGGGTACCAACATG
GTGAGCAAGGGCGAGGAGCTGTTCACCGGGGTGGTGCCCATCCTGGTCGAGCTGGACGGCGACGTAAACG
GCCACAAGTTCAGCGTGTCCGGCGAGGGCGAGGGCGATGCCACCTACGGCAAGCTGACCCTGAAGTTCAT
CTGCACCACCGGCAAGCTGCCCGTGCCCTGGCCCACCCTCGTGACCACCCTGACCTACGGCGTGCAGTGC
TTCAGCCGCTACCCCGACCACATGAAGCAGCACGACTTCTTCAAGTCCGCCATGCCCGAAGGCTACGTCC
AGGAGCGCACCATCTTCTTCAAGGACGACGGCAACTACAAGACCCGCGCCGAGGTGAAGTTCGAGGGCGA
CACCCTGGTGAACCGCATCGAGCTGAAGGGCATCGACTTCAAGGAGGACGGCAACATCCTGGGGCACAAG
CTGGAGTACAACTACAACAGCCACAACGTCTATATCATGGCCGACAAGCAGAAGAACGGCATCAAGGTGA
ACTTCAAGATCCGCCACAACATCGAGGACGGCAGCGTGCAGCTCGCCGACCACTACCAGCAGAACACCCC
CATCGGCGACGGCCCCGTGCTGCTGCCCGACAACCACTACCTGAGCACCCAGTCCGCCCTGAGCAAAGAC
CCCAACGAGAAGCGCGATCACATGGTCCTGCTGGAGTTCGTGACCGCCGCCGGGATCACTCTCGGCATGG
ACGAGCTGTACAAGCCAAGCTTGAATTCTATGTGCTCGACTTATGGACTCTTATCTTTTGAGTTTTCAGA
TACGGCTGCTATGGATCCAATTTTCTTCTCGCCAACGAATGGAATACCGTCAGAGAGTAAACTCGCCACT
TATATGAATCGACAGAATGTCGCCACACCGAGCGGTTATGGGCTGAATAACGGGTTCTCACTACTTAATT
TGGATTCGCCCCTAAATAAAAAGTCCCAGGTCACGCCGCAGTCGCCCGAGTTCATTCCAACGCGCCTTGG
CTCGACGCCCAACTTCTATGCACCATATCACAACGCGCCCATGCAATTAAGTAATGGGCTCAATGGCGTC
AATGGGTTAACAGCCGCCGCAGCAGCAGCAGCAGCAGCCGCCGCCGCCGCCGCAGCAGCAGTTCCCTCCT
CCACGTCATCGGCGTCCTCCGCCTCGGTGACCATCAGCAAAACGGCCAACGGTGGCGCCTCCATGCTCGC
CCTGCAAAAGACCGCATCCATCGCCTCTGTAACCATCGCACAACAGCAGCCACAGCATCCACAGAAACAG
CAACAGCATCCGCCGTCGGTGGGCGGAGGAGCTGTGTCCGCCGCCTCCGCCCCCATTGCCATTAGTGGCG
CTCCACCGAATCCCGCCGCAGCTCCGTTCGTCAGCAGCATGTCCGCTCAGACGCCGCTCAAGGGGAGGGG
CGCCATGATGCGCCAGGAATCACCAACGGCAGCCATGATTTCGGGCGCAGGGCCAGGTGAGAAGTCGCCA
CCGCACGGGATGACGCCGCACGGAGCATCGCCCATACCATCAGCGCTGCCCACCAGCGTGCACCAGGAGA
ACGTAGGCGGCACCATATACTTCTATCCGACTGCCAACGCACAGAACAGCCAGCCCGTCGTCAATTCCAT
GGTGGTGGATGGAACGCATCCGGCTCTCCATGGCGTGAGTGCTGTGGCGCCGATGAGTGCGGGCGTTCCG
GCGGCCATGATGTACACGGGGCATGTGTATCCGGGACCGTCCTCCAACGTGGTCACCATGCAGCCAAAGA
CGCTGCTGGAGTCGGCCTTCTTTATGCCCGACGAGATGCGCGCCGAAGTCCTCGCCCGCAACGAGATCTC
TAACCTGATCATGGACGCAGCGGAGGCTGCGCAGCACGCTCTACCGCTGGAGGTGGAGAACTACCATGCC
CTGTATCCACTGGAACCGCCGGCGCAGCCGTTGCACGCCAAGCTCACGTTCCCCGCCACCACTTATAGGG
CCACGCACAACACGACGGGCTACAAGTACTGCCTGCGAAGAATACATGGTTTCCGCCTGCAGTCGACCAA
GTGCATGACGCTGGTGGAGATGTGGAAGAAGCTGCAGCACACGAATGTGGTACAACTGCGTGAGGTGTTC
ACGACGGGTAGTAGTGGTTCTTTAGTATTAGTGTACGACTATCATCCCGGCTCACAAACATTACTGGCCA
AATACTTCACTCCGGCGCCAGAGACCAACGGGTACACTGATCCATTCCAAGGCGAGGCCCGCCCCTTCAG
TCATAAGAGTAACATGCAGCGAACGAGCAATGGACCGCTGCTACCGGAGGCCACCATCTGGTCGATCATC
ATGCAGCTGACCGCCGGCTTAAAAGCCATCCACCATGCCGGTCTTGCCTGCAAGGTTCTGGATCCCACAA
AGATTATAGTGACGGGCAAGCGTGTACGGTTTAGCTCATGCTGCATTTCGGATATAACGCAATTCGATCC
GAATGCATCCAATCCCTTGGCGCTGGTTAATATGCATCAGCAGGACGATCTGACCGCTTTGGGTCGCTTA
GTATTAGCTTTGGCCTGCCGCTGTCTTCAATCCGTGCAACGCGACAATGTCCAGTCCAGCATCGATATGG
TCACGCGAAACTACTCCACCGATCTGCGAAACTTTATTGTTTACCTCTTCACCACCAATAATCGTCGCTC
CGTGACCGACCTGATGCCGATGATTGGTGCCCGCTTCTATACGCAACTGGATGCACTGCAGAGCAAAATT
GATATGCAGGAGGACGAGGAAGCCAAGGAGATGGAGAACGAGCGGTTATATCGCATTTTGGTCAAACTTA
ATAGCATCAACGAGCGACCCGACTTTAATCTGGACTGCACTTGGTCTGAGACTGGTGATAGATACATGTT
GAAATTATTCCGTGATTATTTGTTCCATTCCGTCACTGAGGATGGCCGGCCCTGGCTAGATCACGCACAC
ATTGTACAATGCCTCAACAAGCTGGATGCTGGCTCCATAGAGCGCGTGCAACTGATGTCCCGCGACGAGC
AATCGGTACTCATCGTCTCCTATGCTGAACTCAAGAATTGTCTGGAGAACGCCTTCTCCGAACTGATGTC
AAGTGCGGCCAACTGAGCGGCCGCTCGAGTCTAGAGGGCCCGCGGTTCGAAGGTAAGCCTATCCCTAACC
CTCTCCTCGGTCTCGATTCTACGCGTACCGGTCATCATCACCATCACCATTGAGTTTAAACCCGCTGATC
AGCCTCGACTGTGCCTTCTAAGGCCTGAGCTCGCTGATCAGCCTCGATCGAGGATCCAGACATGATAAGA
TACATTGATGAGTTTGGACAAACCACAACTAGAATGCAGTGAAAAAAATGCTTTATTTGTGAAATTTGTG
ATGCTATTGCTTTATTTGTAACCATTATAAGCTGCAATAAACAAGTTAACAACAACAATTGCATTCATTT
TATGTTTCAGGTTCAGGGGGAGGTGTGGGAGGTTTTTTAAAGCAAGTAAAACCTCTACAAATGTGGTATG
GCTGATTATGATCAGTCGACCGATGCCCTTGAGAGCCTTCAACCCAGTCAGCTCCTTCCGGTGGGCGCGG
GGCATGACTATCGTCGCCGCACTTATGACTGTCTTCTTTATCATGCAACTCGTAGGACAGGTGCCGGCAG
CGCTCTGGGTCATTTTCGGCGAGGACCGCTTTCGCTGGAGCGCGACGATGATCGGCCTGTCGCTTGCGGT
ATTCGGAATCTTGCACGCCCTCGCTCAAGCCTTCGTCACTGGTCCCGCCACCAAACGTTTCGGCGAGAAG
CAGGCCATTATCGCCGGCATGGCGGCCGACGCGCTGGGCTACGTCTTGCTGGCGTTCGCGACGCGAGGCT
GGATGGCCTTCCCCATTATGATTCTTCTCGCTTCCGGCGGCATCGGGATGCCCGCGTTGCAGGCCATGCT
GTCCAGGCAGGTAGATGACGACCATCAGGGACAGCTTCAAGGATCGCTCGCGGCTCTTACCAGCCAGCAA
AAGGCCAGGAACCGTAAAAAGGCCGCGTTGCTGGCGTTTTTCCATAGGCTCCGCCCCCCTGACGAGCATC
ACAAAAATCGACGCTCAAGTCAGAGGTGGCGAAACCCGACAGGACTATAAAGATACCAGGCGTTTCCCCC
TGGAAGCTCCCTCGTGCGCTCTCCTGTTCCGACCCTGCCGCTTACCGGATACCTGTCCGCCTTTCTCCCT
TCGGGAAGCGTGGCGCTTTCTCAATGCTCACGCTGTAGGTATCTCAGTTCGGTGTAGGTCGTTCGCTCCA
AGCTGGGCTGTGTGCACGAACCCCCCGTTCAGCCCGACCGCTGCGCCTTATCCGGTAACTATCGTCTTGA
GTCCAACCCGGTAAGACACGACTTATCGCCACTGGCAGCAGCCACTGGTAACAGGATTAGCAGAGCGAGG
TATGTAGGCGGTGCTACAGAGTTCTTGAAGTGGTGGCCTAACTACGGCTACACTAGAAGGACAGTATTTG
GTATCTGCGCTCTGCTGAAGCCAGTTACCTTCGGAAAAAGAGTTGGTAGCTCTTGATCCGGCAAACAAAC
CACCGCTGGTAGCGGTGGTTTTTTTGTTTGCAAGCAGCAGATTACGCGCAGAAAAAAAGGATCTCAAGAA
GATCCTTTGATCTTTTCTACGGGGTCTGACGCTCAGTGGAACGAAAACTCACGTTAAGGGATTTTGGTCA
TGAGATTATCAAAAAGGATCTTCACCTAGATCCTTTTAAATTAAAAATGAAGTTTTAAATCAATCTAAAG
TATATATGAGTAAACTTGGTCTGACAGTTACCAATGCTTAATCAGTGAGGCACCTATCTCAGCGATCTGT
CTATTTCGTTCATCCATAGTTGCCTGACTCCCCGTCGTGTAGATAACTACGATACGGGAGGGCTTACCAT
CTGGCCCCAGTGCTGCAATGATACCGCGAGACCCACGCTCACCGGCTCCAGATTTATCAGCAATAAACCA
GCCAGCCGGAAGGGCCGAGCGCAGAAGTGGTCCTGCAACTTTATCCGCCTCCATCCAGTCTATTAATTGT
TGCCGGGAAGCTAGAGTAAGTAGTTCGCCAGTTAATAGTTTGCGCAACGTTGTTGCCATTGCTGCAGGCA
TCGTGGTGTCACGCTCGTCGTTTGGTATGGCTTCATTCAGCTCCGGTTCCCAACGATCAAGGCGAGTTAC
ATGATCCCCCATGTTGTGCAAAAAAGCGGTTAGCTCCTTCGGTCCTCCGATCGTTGTCAGAAGTAAGTTG
GCCGCAGTGTTATCACTCATGGTTATGGCAGCACTGCATAATTCTCTTACTGTCATGCCATCCGTAAGAT
GCTTTTCTGTGACTGGTGAGTACTCAACCAAGTCATTCTGAGAATAGTGTATGCGGCGACCGAGTTGCTC
TTGCCCGGCGTCAACACGGGATAATACCGCGCCACATAGCAGAACTTTAAAAGTGCTCATCATTGGAAAA
CGTTCTTCGGGGCGAAAACTCTCAAGGATCTTACCGCTGTTGAGATCCAGTTCGATGTAACCCACTCGTG
CACCCAACTGATCTTCAGCATCTTTTACTTTCACCAGCGTTTCTGGGTGAGCAAAAACAGGAAGGCAAAA
TGCCGCAAAAAAGGGAATAAGGGCGACACGGAAATGTTGAATACTCATACTCTTCCTTTTTCAATATTAT
TGAAGCATTTATCAGGGTTATTGTCTCATGAGCGGATACATATTTGAATGTATTTAGAAAAATAAACAAA
TAGGGGTTCCGCGCACATTTCCCCGAAAAGTGCCACCTGACGTCTAAGAAACCATTATTATCATGACATT
AACCTATAAAAATAGGCGTATCACGAGGCCCTTTCGT
Features (pLannotate 1.2.2; 10 found; start..end, strand, type, name):
     56..2568    +  promoter       Ac5 promoter: Drosophila melanogaster actin 5C promoter
   2588..3304    +  CDS            EGFP: EGFP is a basic (constitutively fluorescent) green fluorescent protein published in 1996, derived from Aequorea victoria. It is reported to be a rapidly-maturing weak dimer with moderate acid sensitivity.
   3320..5683    +  CDS            PAN3: PAN3_DROME - Experimental evidence at protein level: Swiss-Prot protein existence level 1. Regulatory subunit of the poly(A)-nuclease (PAN) deadenylation complex, one of two cytoplasmic mRNA deadenylases involved in general and miRNA-mediated mRNA turnover. PAN specifically shortens poly(A) tails of RNA and the activity is stimulated by poly(A)-binding protein (PABP). PAN deadenylation is followed by rapid degradation of the shortened mRNA tails by the CCR4-NOT complex. Deadenylated mRNAs are then degraded by two alternative mechanisms, namely exosome-mediated 3'-5' exonucleolytic degradation,
   5722..5763    +  CDS            V5 tag: epitope tag from simian virus 5
   5863..5997    -  polyA_signal   SV40 poly(A) signal: SV40 polyadenylation signal
   6020..6104    -  CDS            large T antigen (fragment): large T antigen from SV40 (simian virus 40)
   6105..6575    +  CDS            TcR (fragment): tetracycline efflux protein; tet; confers resistance to tetracycline
   6619..7207    -  rep_origin     ori: high-copy-number ColE1/pMB1/pBR322/pUC origin of replication
   7378..8238    -  CDS            AmpR: β-lactamase; bla; confers resistance to ampicillin, carbenicillin, and related antibiotics
   8239..8343    -  promoter       AmpR promoter: bla
