[The description below was written by a language model from this plasmid's Addgene catalogue record and pLannotate feature annotations shown in this document.]
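Description:
pAc5.1B-EGFP-DmPAN3-L676EG683E-del460-465_U is an 8.4 kb insect-cell expression plasmid. The catalogue lists the backbone as unknown, but the name and annotated parts point to a pAc5.1-type vector. Expression is driven by the constitutive Drosophila melanogaster actin 5C (Ac5) promoter and terminated by an SV40 polyadenylation signal. This arrangement suits transient or stable transfection of Drosophila cell lines, although the record does not name a specific line. In bacteria the plasmid is maintained through a ColE1/pUC-type origin and selected with ampicillin via the β-lactamase gene and its own promoter. The catalogue lists it as low copy even though the origin is annotated as a high-copy type. Short fragments annotated as SV40 large T antigen and a tetracycline resistance gene appear to be non-functional backbone remnants.

The payload is an EGFP coding sequence placed directly upstream of Drosophila PAN3 (CG11486), which would give an N-terminally EGFP-tagged fusion protein. A vector-derived V5 epitope lies downstream of the PAN3 ORF, but the record does not show whether it is translated in frame or excluded by a stop codon. PAN3 is the regulatory subunit of the PAN2–PAN3 deadenylase complex, which shortens mRNA poly(A) tails in general and miRNA-mediated mRNA turnover. This variant carries two point substitutions, L676E and G683E, together with a deletion of residues 460–465. The record does not say what each change disrupts. The associated publication concerns the structure of the PAN3 pseudokinase and its interactions with PAN2 and GW182 proteins, so the construct is plausibly a structure-guided mutant for localization or interaction assays in insect cells. The depositor sequence may be theoretical rather than fully verified.
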