Addgene plasmid #147658: pAc5.1B-EGFP-DmPAN3-L676EG683E-del460-465_U
Purpose: Insect Expression of DmPAN3-L676EG683E-del460-465
Depositing lab: Elisa Izaurralde. Depositing organization: Max Planck Institute for Developmental Biology. Publication: Structure of the PAN3 pseudokinase reveals the basis for interactions with the PAN2 deadenylase and the GW182 proteins. Christie M, Boland A, Huntzinger E, Weichenrieder O, Izaurralde E. Mol Cell. 2013 Aug 8;51(3):360-73. doi: 10.1016/j.molcel.2013.07.011. PubMed 23932717.
Backbone
  Vector backbone: Unknown
  Vector type: Insect Expression
Growth in bacteria
  Bacterial resistance: Ampicillin, 100 μg/mL
  Growth temperature: 37°C
  Growth strain: DH5alpha
  Copy number: Low Copy
Gene/Insert
  Gene/Insert name: DmPAN3-L676EG683E-del460-465
  Species: D. melanogaster (fly)
  Entrez Gene: CG11486 (a.k.a. Dmel_CG11486, Dmel\CG11486, PAN3)
  Cloning method: Unknown
Terms and licenses: Academic/Nonprofit Terms; Industry Terms: Not Available to Industry
Depositor comments: ORF extracted from the NCBI: LD14901 Plasmids from this collection were made available to the research community and donated after the lab closed. Please note that the sequence provided by the depositing laboratory may be theoretical/predicted or based on Sanger sequencing results. There may be discrepancies between sequencing results obtained by Addgene and the depositor sequence. If an Addgene verified sequence is not available, please contact before placing your order to request that our lab fully sequence the plasmid.
How to cite: pAc5.1B-EGFP-DmPAN3-L676EG683E-del460-465_U was a gift from Elisa Izaurralde (Addgene plasmid # 147658 ; http://n2t.net/addgene:147658 ; RRID:Addgene_147658)
